>Addgene plasmid #105737 | pET11a asyn Q109N (TAC-->TAT) | addgene full sequence | sequence record 207276 | Addgene NGS Result
CCTTTTTGATAATCTCATGACCAAAATCCCTTAACGTGAGTTTTCGTTCCACTGAGCGTCAGACCCCGTA
GAAAAGATCAAAGGATCTTCTTGAGATCCTTTTTTTCTGCGCGTAATCTGCTGCTTGCAAACAAAAAAAC
CACCGCTACCAGCGGTGGTTTGTTTGCCGGATCAAGAGCTACCAACTCTTTTTCCGAAGGTAACTGGCTT
CAGCAGAGCGCAGATACCAAATACTGTCCTTCTAGTGTAGCCGTAGTTAGGCCACCACTTCAAGAACCTG
TAGCACCGCCTACATACCTCGCTCTGCTAATCCTGTTACCAGTGGCTGCTGCCAGTGGCGATAAGTCGTG
TCTTACCGGGTTGGACTCAAGACGATAGTTACCGGATAAGGCGCAGCGGTCGGGCTGAACGGGGGGTTCG
TGCACACAGCCCAGCTTGGAGCGAACGACCTACACCGAACTGAGATACCTACAGCGTGAGCTATGAGAAA
GCGCCACGCTTCCCGAAGGGAGAAAGGCGGACAGGTATCCGGTAAGCGGCAGGGTCGGAACAGGAGAGCG
CACGAGGGAGCTTCCAGGGGGAAACGCCTGGTATCTTTATAGTCCTGTCGGGTTTCGCCACCTCTGACTT
GAGCGTCGATTTTTGTGATGCTCGTCAGGGGGGCGGAGCCTATGGAAAAACGCCAGCAACGCGGCCTTTT
TACGGTTCCTGGCCTTTTGCTGGCCTTTTGCTCACATGTTCTTTCCTGCGTTATCCCCTGATTCTGTGGA
TAACCGTATTACCGCCTTTGAGTGAGCTGATACCGCTCGCCGCAGCCGAACGACCGAGCGCAGCGAGTCA
GTGAGCGAGGAAGCGGAAGAGCGCCTGATGCGGTATTTTCTCCTTACGCATCTGTGCGGTATTTCACACC
GCAATGGTGCACTCTCAGTACAATCTGCTCTGATGCCGCATAGTTAAGCCAGTATACACTCCGCTATCGC
TACGTGACTGGGTCATGGCTGCGCCCCGACACCCGCCAACACCCGCTGACGCGCCCTGACGGGCTTGTCT
GCTCCCGGCATCCGCTTACAGACAAGCTGTGACCGTCTCCGGGAGCTGCATGTGTCAGAGGTTTTCACCG
TCATCACCGAAACGCGCGAGGCAGCTGCGGTAAAGCTCATCAGCGTGGTCGTGAAGCGATTCACAGATGT
CTGCCTGTTCATCCGCGTCCAGCTCGTTGAGTTTCTCCAGAAGCGTTAATGTCTGGCTTCTGATAAAGCG
GGCCATGTTAAGGGCGGTTTTTTCCTGTTTGGTCACTGATGCCTCCGTGTAAGGGGGATTTCTGTTCATG
GGGGTAATGATACCGATGAAACGAGAGAGGATGCTCACGATACGGGTTACTGATGATGAACATGCCCGGT
TACTGGAACGTTGTGAGGGTAAACAACTGGCGGTATGGATGCGGCGGGACCAGAGAAAAATCACTCAGGG
TCAATGCCAGCGCTTCGTTAATACAGATGTAGGTGTTCCACAGGGTAGCCAGCAGCATCCTGCGATGCAG
ATCCGGAACATAATGGTGCAGGGCGCTGACTTCCGCGTTTCCAGACTTTACGAAACACGGAAACCGAAGA
CCATTCATGTTGTTGCTCAGGTCGCAGACGTTTTGCAGCAGCAGTCGCTTCACGTTCGCTCGCGTATCGG
TGATTCATTCTGCTAACCAGTAAGGCAACCCCGCCAGCCTAGCCGGGTCCTCAACGACAGGAGCACGATC
ATGCGCACCCGTGGCCAGGACCCAACGCTGCCCGAGATGCGCCGCGTGCGGCTGCTGGAGATGGCGGACG
CGATGGATATGTTCTGCCAAGGGTTGGTTTGCGCATTCACAGTTCTCCGCAAGAATTGATTGGCTCCAAT
TCTTGGAGTGGTGAATCCGTTAGCGAGGTGCCGCCGGCTTCCATTCAGGTCGAGGTGGCCCGGCTCCATG
CACCGCGACGCAACGCGGGGAGGCAGACAAGGTATAGGGCGGCGCCTACAATCCATGCCAACCCGTTCCA
TGTGCTCGCCGAGGCGGCATAAATCGCCGTGACGATCAGCGGTCCAATGATCGAAGTTAGGCTGGTAAGA
GCCGCGAGCGATCCTTGAAGCTGTCCCTGATGGTCGTCATCTACCTGCCTGGACAGCATGGCCTGCAACG
CGGGCATCCCGATGCCGCCGGAAGCGAGAAGAATCATAATGGGGAAGGCCATCCAGCCTCGCGTCGCGAA
CGCCAGCAAGACGTAGCCCAGCGCGTCGGCCGCCATGCCGGCGATAATGGCCTGCTTCTCGCCGAAACGT
TTGGTGGCGGGACCAGTGACGAAGGCTTGAGCGAGGGCGTGCAAGATTCCGAATACCGCAAGCGACAGGC
CGATCATCGTCGCGCTCCAGCGAAAGCGGTCCTCGCCGAAAATGACCCAGAGCGCTGCCGGCACCTGTCC
TACGAGTTGCATGATAAAGAAGACAGTCATAAGTGCGGCGACGATAGTCATGCCCCGCGCCCACCGGAAG
GAGCTGACTGGGTTGAAGGCTCTCAAGGGCATCGGTCGAGATCCCGGTGCCTAATGAGTGAGCTAACTTA
CATTAATTGCGTTGCGCTCACTGCCCGCTTTCCAGTCGGGAAACCTGTCGTGCCAGCTGCATTAATGAAT
CGGCCAACGCGCGGGGAGAGGCGGTTTGCGTATTGGGCGCCAGGGTGGTTTTTCTTTTCACCAGTGAGAC
GGGCAACAGCTGATTGCCCTTCACCGCCTGGCCCTGAGAGAGTTGCAGCAAGCGGTCCACGCTGGTTTGC
CCCAGCAGGCGAAAATCCTGTTTGATGGTGGTTAACGGCGGGATATAACATGAGCTGTCTTCGGTATCGT
CGTATCCCACTACCGAGATATCCGCACCAACGCGCAGCCCGGACTCGGTAATGGCGCGCATTGCGCCCAG
CGCCATCTGATCGTTGGCAACCAGCATCGCAGTGGGAACGATGCCCTCATTCAGCATTTGCATGGTTTGT
TGAAAACCGGACATGGCACTCCAGTCGCCTTCCCGTTCCGCTATCGGCTGAATTTGATTGCGAGTGAGAT
ATTTATGCCAGCCAGCCAGACGCAGACGCGCCGAGACAGAACTTAATGGGCCCGCTAACAGCGCGATTTG
CTGGTGACCCAATGCGACCAGATGCTCCACGCCCAGTCGCGTACCGTCTTCATGGGAGAAAATAATACTG
TTGATGGGTGTCTGGTCAGAGACATCAAGAAATAACGCCGGAACATTAGTGCAGGCAGCTTCCACAGCAA
TGGCATCCTGGTCATCCAGCGGATAGTTAATGATCAGCCCACTGACGCGTTGCGCGAGAAGATTGTGCAC
CGCCGCTTTACAGGCTTCGACGCCGCTTCGTTCTACCATCGACACCACCACGCTGGCACCCAGTTGATCG
GCGCGAGATTTAATCGCCGCGACAATTTGCGACGGCGCGTGCAGGGCCAGACTGGAGGTGGCAACGCCAA
TCAGCAACGACTGTTTGCCCGCCAGTTGTTGTGCCACGCGGTTGGGAATGTAATTCAGCTCCGCCATCGC
CGCTTCCACTTTTTCCCGCGTTTTCGCAGAAACGTGGCTGGCCTGGTTCACCACGCGGGAAACGGTCTGA
TAAGAGACACCGGCATACTCTGCGACATCGTATAACGTTACTGGTTTCACATTCACCACCCTGAATTGAC
TCTCTTCCGGGCGCTATCATGCCATACCGCGAAAGGTTTTGCGCCATTCGATGGTGTCCGGGATCTCGAC
GCTCTCCCTTATGCGACTCCTGCATTAGGAAGCAGCCCAGTAGTAGGTTGAGGCCGTTGAGCACCGCCGC
CGCAAGGAATGGTGCATGCAAGGAGATGGCGCCCAACAGTCCCCCGGCCACGGGGCCTGCCACCATACCC
ACGCCGAAACAAGCGCTCATGAGCCCGAAGTGGCGAGCCCGATCTTCCCCATCGGTGATGTCGGCGATAT
AGGCGCCAGCAACCGCACCTGTGGCGCCGGTGATGCCGGCCACGATGCGTCCGGCGTAGAGGATCGAGAT
CTCGATCCCGCGAAATTAATACGACTCACTATAGGGGAATTGTGAGCGGATAACAATTCCCCTCTAGAAA
TAATTTTGTTTAACTTTAAGAAGGAGATATACATATGGATGTATTCATGAAAGGACTTTCAAAGGCCAAG
GAGGGAGTTGTGGCTGCTGCTGAGAAAACCAAACAGGGTGTGGCAGAAGCAGCAGGAAAGACAAAAGAG
[192 nt withheld, positions 4270-4461]
TTGGGCAAGAATGAAGAAGGAGCCCCAAACGAAGGAATTCTGGAAGATATGCCTGTGGATCCTGACAATG
AGGCTTATGAAATGCCTTCTGAGGAAGGGTATCAAGACTATGAACCTGAAGCCTAACATATGGCTAGCAT
GACTGGTGGACAGCAAATGGGTCGCGGATCCCGGGTACCTCGAGTCGACCGATCCGGCTGCTAACAAAGC
CCGAAAGGAAGCTGAGTTGGCTGCTGCCACCGCTGAGCAATAACTAGCATAACCCCTTGGGGCCTCTAAA
CGGGTCTTGAGGGGTTTTTTGCTGAAAGGAGGAACTATATCCGGATATCCCGCAAGAGGCCCGGCAGTAC
CGGCATAACCAAGCCTATGCCTACAGCATCCAGGGTGACGGTGCCGAGGATGACGATGAGCGCATTGTTA
GATTTCATACACGGTGCCTGACTGCGTTAGCAATTTAACTGTGATAAACTACCGCATTAAAGCTTATCGA
TGATAAGCTGTCAAACATGAGAATTCTTGAAGACGAAAGGGCCTCGTGATACGCCTATTTTTATAGGTTA
ATGTCATGATAATAATGGTTTCTTAGACGTCAGGTGGCACTTTTCGGGGAAATGTGCGCGGAACCCCTAT
TTGTTTATTTTTCTAAATACATTCAAATATGTATCCGCTCATGAGACAATAACCCTGATAAATGCTTCAA
TAATATTGAAAAAGGAAGAGTATGAGTATTCAACATTTCCGTGTCGCCCTTATTCCCTTTTTTGCGGCAT
TTTGCCTTCCTGTTTTTGCTCACCCAGAAACGCTGGTGAAAGTAAAAGATGCTGAAGATCAGTTGGGTGC
ACGAGTGGGTTACATCGAACTGGATCTCAACAGCGGTAAGATCCTTGAGAGTTTTCGCCCCGAAGAACGT
TTTCCAATGATGAGCACTTTTAAAGTTCTGCTATGTGGCGCGGTATTATCCCGTGTTGACGCCGGGCAAG
AGCAACTCGGTCGCCGCATACACTATTCTCAGAATGACTTGGTTGAGTACTCACCAGTCACAGAAAAGCA
TCTTACGGATGGCATGACAGTAAGAGAATTATGCAGTGCTGCCATAACCATGAGTGATAACACTGCGGCC
AACTTACTTCTGACAACGATCGGAGGACCGAAGGAGCTAACCGCTTTTTTGCACAACATGGGGGATCATG
TAACTCGCCTTGATCGTTGGGAACCGGAGCTGAATGAAGCCATACCAAACGACGAGCGTGACACCACGAT
GCCTGCAGCAATGGCAACAACGTTGCGCAAACTATTAACTGGCGAACTACTTACTCTAGCTTCCCGGCAA
CAATTAATAGACTGGATGGAGGCGGATAAAGTTGCAGGACCACTTCTGCGCTCGGCCCTTCCGGCTGGCT
GGTTTATTGCTGATAAATCTGGAGCCGGTGAGCGTGGGTCTCGCGGTATCATTGCAGCACTGGGGCCAGA
TGGTAAGCCCTCCCGTATCGTAGTTATCTACACGACGGGGAGTCAGGCAACTATGGATGAACGAAATAGA
CAGATCGCTGAGATAGGTGCCTCACTGATTAAGCATTGGTAACTGTCAGACCAAGTTTACTCATATATAC
TTTAGATTGATTTAAAACTTCATTTTTAATTTAAAAGGATCTAGGTGAAGAT
Features (pLannotate 1.2.2; 20 found; start..end, strand, type, name):
     91..678     +  rep_origin     ori: high-copy-number ColE1/pMB1/pBR322/pUC origin of replication
    864..1003    -  misc_feature   bom: basis of mobility region from pBR322
   1105..1296    -  CDS            rop: Rop protein, which maintains plasmids at low copy number; rop
   1313..1693    +  CDS            YPB1_ECOLX: Protein predicted: Swiss-Prot protein existence level 4. From Escherichia coli.
   1935..2559    -  CDS            TcR (fragment): tetracycline efflux protein; tet; confers resistance to tetracycline
   2574..2595    -  protein_bind   CAP binding site: CAP binding activates transcription in the presence of cAMP. E. coli catabolite activator protein
   2608..3690    -  CDS            lacI: lac repressor; lacI; The lac repressor binds to the lac operator to inhibit transcription in E. coli. This inhibition can be relieved by adding lactose or isopropyl-β-D-thiogalactopyranoside (IPTG).
   3691..3768    -  promoter       lacI promoter: lacI
   3776..4055    -  CDS            TcR (fragment): tetracycline efflux protein; tet; confers resistance to tetracycline
   4077..4095    +  promoter       T7 promoter: promoter for bacteriophage T7 RNA polymerase
   4096..4120    +  protein_bind   lac operator: The lac repressor binds to the lac operator to inhibit transcription in E. coli. This inhibition can be relieved by adding lactose or isopropyl-β-D-thiogalactopyranoside (IPTG). lac repressor encoded by lacI
   4135..4157    +  RBS            RBS: efficient ribosome binding site from bacteriophage T7 gene 10 (Olins and Rangwala, 1989)
   4165..4584    +  CDS            SNCA (sequence partly withheld): SYUA_HUMAN - Also known as NACP, PARK1. Experimental evidence at protein level: Swiss-Prot protein existence level 1. Neuronal protein that plays several roles in synaptic activity such as regulation of synaptic vesicle trafficking and subsequent neurotransmitter release. Participates as a monomer in synaptic vesicle exocytosis by enhancing vesicle priming, fusion and dilation of exocytotic fusion pores (PubMed:28288128, PubMed:30404828). Mechanistically, acts by increasing local Ca(2+) release from microdomains which is essential for the enhancement of ATP-induced exocytosis (PubMed:30404828)
   4591..4623    +  CDS            T7 tag (gene 10 leader): leader peptide from bacteriophage T7 gene 10 promotes efficient translation in E. coli
   4658..4707    +  CDS            SET1 (fragment): solubility-enhancement tag derived from T7 phage gene 10B
   4715..4762    +  terminator     T7 terminator: transcription terminator for bacteriophage T7 RNA polymerase
   4785..4889    -  CDS            TcR (fragment): tetracycline efflux protein; tet; confers resistance to tetracycline
   4937..4965    -  promoter       tet promoter: E. coli promoter for tetracycline efflux protein gene
   5078..5182    +  promoter       AmpR promoter: bla
   5183..6043    +  CDS            AmpR: β-lactamase; bla; confers resistance to ampicillin, carbenicillin, and related antibiotics
