[The description below was written by a language model from this plasmid's Addgene catalogue record and pLannotate feature annotations shown in this document.]
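Description:
pET11a asyn Q109N (TAC-->TAT) is a bacterial expression plasmid built on the Novagen pET11a backbone for producing a mutant form of human alpha-synuclein (SNCA) in E. coli. It replicates from a pBR322-type ColE1/pMB1 origin accompanied by the bom mobilisation region and the rop gene, which restrains copy number, and it is selected with ampicillin through the β-lactamase gene driven by its own promoter. Several short tetracycline-resistance fragments and a tet promoter are annotated, but these are non-functional remnants of the pBR322 ancestry of the vector rather than a usable marker.

The expression cassette consists of a T7 promoter immediately followed by a lac operator, the strong ribosome binding site from phage T7 gene 10, the alpha-synuclein open reading frame and a T7 terminator. A lacI gene with its own promoter is carried on the plasmid, so the lac repressor keeps the cassette quiet until IPTG is added in a host that supplies T7 RNA polymerase. The coding sequence carries the Q109N substitution. The "TAC-->TAT" in the name indicates a synonymous tyrosine codon change, though the record does not state its position or rationale. The T7 tag and a gene 10-derived fragment are annotated downstream of the SNCA reading frame, so they appear to be residual vector sequence; the record lists no tag, and whether the protein is strictly untagged depends on a stop codon that the table does not show. The sequenced plasmid is 6,123 nt. The stated purpose is bacterial expression of mutant human alpha-synuclein; no further application is recorded.
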