Addgene plasmid #105737: pET11a asyn Q109N (TAC-->TAT)
Purpose: Bacterial expression of mutant human alpha synuclein
Depositing lab: Hilal Lashuel. Depositing organization: Swiss Federal Institute of Technology (EPFL).
Backbone
  Vector backbone: pET11a
  Backbone manufacturer: Novagen
  Backbone size w/o insert (bp): 5677
  Vector type: Bacterial Expression
Growth in bacteria
  Bacterial resistance: Ampicillin, 100 μg/mL
  Growth temperature: 37°C
  Growth strain: DH5alpha
  Copy number: Unknown
Gene/Insert
  Gene/Insert name: alpha-synuclein Q109N (TAC-->TAT)
  Species: H. sapiens (human)
  Mutation: Q109N
  Entrez Gene: SNCA (a.k.a. NACP, PARK1, PARK4, PD1)
  Promoter: T7
  Cloning method: Unknown
  Sequencing primers: 5′ T7 (TAATACGACTCACTATAGG); 3′ T7 term (CCGCTGAGCAATAACTAGC)
Terms and licenses: Academic/Nonprofit Terms; Industry Terms: Not Available to Industry
How to cite: pET11a asyn Q109N (TAC-->TAT) was a gift from Hilal Lashuel (Addgene plasmid # 105737 ; http://n2t.net/addgene:105737 ; RRID:Addgene_105737)
