>Addgene plasmid #105737 | pET11a asyn Q109N (TAC-->TAT) | depositor partial sequence | sequence record 200213 | sequencing results
TTTGTTTACTTTAAAGAAGGAGATATACATATGGATGTATTCATNNAAGGACTTTCAAAGGCCAAGGAGG
GAGTTGTGGCTGCTGCTGAGAAAACCAAACAGGGTGTGGCAGAAGCAGCAGGAAAGACAAAAGAG
[192 nt withheld, positions 136-327]
TTGGGCAAGAATGAAGAAGGAGCCCCAAACGAAGGAATTCTGGAAGATATGCCTGTGGATCCTGACAATG
AGGCTTATGAAATGCCTTCTGAGGAAGGGTATCAAGACTATGAACCTGAAGCCTAACATATGGCTAGCAT
GACTGGTGGACAGCAAATGGGTCGCGGATCCCGGGTACCTCGAGTCGACCGATCCGGCTGCTAACAAAGC
CCGAAAGGAAGCTGAGTTGGCTGCTGCCACCGCTGAGCAATAACTAGCATAACCCCTTGGGGCCTCTAAA
CGGGTCTTGAGGGGTTTTTTGCTGAAAGGAGGAACTATATCCGGATATCCCGCAAGAGGCCCGGCAGTAC
CGGCATAACCAAGCCTATGCCTACAGCATCCAGGGTGACGGTGCCGAGGATGACGATGAGCGCATTGTTA
GATTTCATACACGGTGCCTGACTGCGTTAGCAATTTAACTGTGATAAACTACCGCATTAAAGCTTATCGA
TGATAAGCTGTCAAACATGAGAATTCTTGAAGACGAAAGGGCCTCGTGATACGCCTATTTTTATAGGTTA
ATGTCATGATAATAATGGTTTCTTAGACGTCAGGTGGCACTTTTCGGGGAAATGTGCGCGGAACCCCTAT
TTGTTTATTTTTCTAAATACATTCAAATATGTATCCGCTCATGAGACAATAACCCTGATAAATGCTTCAA
TAATATTGAAAAAGGAAGAGTATGAGTATTCAACATTTCCGTGTCNCCCTTATTCCCTTTTTTGNGGCAT
TTTGCCTTCCTGNTTTTG
